>Addgene plasmid #70849 | pFOSGE_COF1C11 | depositor partial sequence | sequence record 126791 | insert
ATGGAAGCCATCTGCTCCTCCTTGGAGCCGCTGTTTCCCTGTCGGGAGGCGGCCATTGAAACGCTGGGCG
AGCTGATAGGAGATTCGAGTGAGACATATCCCTCGGCAATTTACCTATTCGGACACAGTGGAACCGGCAA
AACAGCTCTGACCAGAGCTTTCCTCAAAGAATGTGGAAAACGGCAAAATGTCCGCACAGCGCATTTAAAT
GCCATCGAATGCTACACCACCAAGATAATGCTGGAGATCCTGTTAGACTCGCTGGCACCCGATCAAGGTG
ATGCGCTGAAGGTCGACAACATGCTGGACTTTGTGGAGCAGCTGCGTCGGCAGGCCGCTACACGCGTGGA
GGATCAGGGATTTCTCATAGCCGTGGATAACGCGGAAAGGCTGCGCGACATGGATGCCAATGTGTTGCCC
GTTCTTCTCCGACTGCAGGAGCTGACCAACCTGAATCTGTGCGTTATTCTGCTCTCCCAGCTGCCCTTTG
AGAAGTTCTACAACAAGACCGGACTTAGTGAAATCGTCTGCCTGCACTTGGCGCAGTACAACAAGGCGGA
GACACAGCGCATCCTGGGATCTGACTTTCAGCAGGTGCGAAATCAACTGCTGGAACAGTTCGCCCAGGAT
AAGAAGCGTCTGGAGATTTGCCAGGAAGCCGTAACTGAAGACTTCTACAACAACTATCTGAATCTCTTTC
TGAGCGTCTTTTACAAAGCCTGTCGCGATGTTCCAGAGCTCCAGCTGACCGCCAGGAAGTGTCTGTCCAC
ATACTTGGAGCCTGTACTCGACGGCACTGTGGATGCCACGGACATCTCCCGGCTTTGGCGGCATATAGCT
GGACCACTGCGTTCCGCCTTAACCCAGATTTATATGCGAATTGAAAAACCCGCGGAAGAAGTTGAAGATT
TCACCGCCATAGAAGATCAGAGCGTTCGCAAGCTGGCGCAGTCGCTGGAGCTGCCCTACTATGCCAAATT
TCTGTTGATCGCTGCCTTCTTAGCCAGCCACAATGCCGCCAAGCAGGACAAGCGATTGTTCGTCAAGCAC
CATGGAAAACAGCGAAAGCGGATGCAGACGGTCAACGCCAGAGCCAAGACCACGGAGAAAATGTCCACCA
CTTTGGGACCCAAATCCTTTAGCATCGATCGTTTGCTGGCCATTTTCTACGCCATTCTAGAGGAGAAAGT
CGGTCTGACCTGCAACCTTCTCTCCCAGATCTCAACTTTGGTGCACCTCAATCTACTAAGCTTCGTCTCC
GGCGAACAAAACATAATGGAAGGTTCCGCTAGGCTGCAGTGCACCATTGGCTTGGAGTTTGTCCTGCAGA
TTGGCAAGGTGGTGGGCTTTAATGTCCGCCAATATCTCTGCGACTTTATG
