>Addgene plasmid #70849 | pFOSGE_COF1C11 | addgene partial sequence | sequence record 130841 | M13-F20 5'-TGTAAAACGACGGCCAGT-3'
ATTTTATTTTGACTGATAGTGACCTGTTCGTTGCAACAAATTGATGAGCAATGCTTTTTTATAATGCCAA
CTTTGTACAAAAAAGCAGGCTTCATGGAAGCCATCTGCTCCTCCTTGGAGCCGCTGTTTCCCTGTCGGGA
GGCGGCCATTGAAACGCTGGGCGAGCTGATAGGAGATTCGAGTGAGACATATCCCTCGGCAATTTACCTA
TTCGGACACAGTGGAACCGGCAAAACAGCTCTGACCAGAGCTTTCCTCAAAGAATGTGGAAAACGGCAAA
ATGTCCGCACAGCGCATTTAAATGCCATCGAATGCTACACCACCAAGATAATGCTGGAGATCCTGTTAGA
CTCGCTGGCACCCGATCAAGGTGATGCGCTGAAGGTCGACAACATGCTGGACTTTGTGGAGCAGCTGCGT
CGGCAGGCCGCTACACGCGTGGAGGATCAGGGATTTCTCATAGCCGTGGATAACGCGGAAAGGCTGCGCG
ACATGGATGCCAATGTGTTGCCCGTTCTTCTCCGACTGCAGGAGCTGACCAACCTGAATCTGTGCGTTAT
TCTGCTCTCCCAGCTGCCCTTTGAGAAGTTCTACAACAAGACCGGACTTAGTGAAATCGTCTGCCTGCAC
TTGGCGCAGTACAACAAGGCGGAGACACAGCGCATCCTGGGATCTGACTTTCAGCAGGTGCGAAATCAAC
TGCTGGAACAGTTCGCCCAGGATAAGAAGCGTCTGGAGATTTGCCAGGAAGCCGTAACTGAAGACTTCTA
CAACAACTATCTGAATCTCTTTCTGAGCGTCTTTTACAAAGCCTGTCGCGATGTTCCAGAGCTCCAGCTG
ACCGCCAGGAA
