>Addgene plasmid #70849 | pFOSGE_COF1C11 | addgene partial sequence | sequence record 131980 | M13-Rev 5'-CAGGAAACAGCTATGACC-3'
TAATGATTTTATTTTGACTGATAGTGACCTGTTCGTTGCAACAAATTGATAAGCAATGCTTTCTTATAAT
GCCAACTTTGTACAAGAAAGCTGGGTCCATAAAGTCGCAGAGATATTGGCGGACATTAAAGCCCACCACC
TTGCCAATCTGCAGGACAAACTCCAAGCCAATGGTGCACTGCAGCCTAGCGGAACCTTCCATTATGTTTT
GTTCGCCGGAGACGAAGCTTAGTAGATTGAGGTGCACCAAAGTTGAGATCTGGGAGAGAAGGTTGCAGGT
CAGACCGACTTTCTCCTCTAGAATGGCGTAGAAAATGGCCAGCAAACGATCGATGCTAAAGGATTTGGGT
CCCAAAGTGGTGGACATTTTCTCCGTGGTCTTGGCTCTGGCGTTGACCGTCTGCATCCGCTTTCGCTGTT
TTCCATGGTGCTTGACGAACAATCGCTTGTCCTGCTTGGCGGCATTGTGGCTGGCTAAGAAGGCAGCGAT
CAACAGAAATTTGGCATAGTAGGGCAGCTCCAGCGACTGCGCCAGCTTGCGAACGCTCTGATCTTCTATG
GCGGTGAAATCTTCAACTTCTTCCGCGGGTTTTTCAATTCGCATATAAATCTGGGTTAAGGCGGAACGCA
GTGGTCCAGCTATATGCCGCCAAAGCCGGGAGATGTCCGTGGCATCCACAGTGCCGTCGAGTACAGGCTC
CAAGTATGTGGACAGACACTTCCTGGCGGTCAGCTGGAGCTCTGGAACATCGCGACAGGCTTTGTAAAAG
ACGCTCAGAAAGAGATTCAGATAGTTGTTGTAGAAGTCTTCAGTTACGGCTTCCTGGCAAATCTCCAGAC
GCTTCTTATCCTGGGCGAACTGTTCCAGCAGTTGATTTCG
