[The description below was written by a language model from this plasmid's Addgene catalogue record.]
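Description:
pFOSGE_COF1C11 is a Gateway entry clone built on the commercial pDONR221 donor backbone and carrying the coding region of the Drosophila melanogaster gene Orc5 (CG7833), which encodes subunit 5 of the origin recognition complex. The insert is recorded as about 1.4 kb and was introduced by Gateway cloning, the recombination reaction that swaps the donor vector's counter-selection cassette for the gene of interest and leaves it flanked by attL recombination sites. The plasmid is maintained in standard E. coli cloning strains as a high-copy plasmid under kanamycin selection, and M13 forward and reverse primer sites on either side of the cassette allow the insert to be verified by sequencing. No feature table is provided, so the exact insert boundaries, the presence or absence of a stop codon, and any tags are not stated in the record.

As an entry clone, the construct has no promoter for expressing Orc5 in eukaryotic cells and is not an expression vector in its own right. Its role is to act as a shuttle: an LR recombination reaction transfers the open reading frame into any compatible destination vector, which then supplies the promoter, fusion domains or tags needed for a given experiment. The associated publication concerns the systematic analysis of transcriptional regulators and their context-dependent regulatory functions, and the clone's name suggests it is one member of a larger arrayed collection of fly open reading frames, though the record does not specify which destination vectors or assays were used with this particular clone.
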