Addgene plasmid #70849: pFOSGE_COF1C11
Purpose: Gateway entry clone
Depositing lab: Alexander Stark. Depositing organization: Research Institute of Molecular Pathology (IMP). Publication: Transcriptional regulators form diverse groups with context-dependent regulatory functions. Stampfel G, Kazmar T, Frank O, Wienerroither S, Reiter F, Stark A. Nature. 2015 Nov 9. doi: 10.1038/nature15545. PubMed 26550828.
Backbone
  Vector backbone: pDONR221
  Backbone manufacturer: Invitrogen
  Backbone size w/o insert (bp): 4762
  Vector type: Gateway entry vector
Growth in bacteria
  Bacterial resistance: Kanamycin, 50 μg/mL
  Growth temperature: 37°C
  Growth strain: DH5alpha
  Copy number: High Copy
Gene/Insert
  Gene/Insert name: Orc5 (alt names: FBgn0015271; CG7833, FBtr0080543)
  Species: D. melanogaster (fly)
  Insert size (bp): 1380
  Entrez Gene: Orc5 (a.k.a. BG:DS00941.8, br39, CG7833, D-orc5, Dmel\CG7833, DmORC5, dORC5, l(2)34Df, l(2)br39, ORC, orc5, ORC5)
  Cloning method: Gateway Cloning
  Sequencing primers: 5′ M13-F20; 3′ M13R
Terms and licenses: Academic/Nonprofit Terms; Industry Terms: Not Available to Industry
How to cite: pFOSGE_COF1C11 was a gift from Alexander Stark (Addgene plasmid # 70849 ; http://n2t.net/addgene:70849 ; RRID:Addgene_70849)
